Addgene plasmid #128033: pcDNA3-IL-2signal-6xMyc
Purpose: (Empty Backbone) Mammalian expression vector with N terminal IL-2 signal peptide and 6xMyc tag
Depositing lab: Oskar Laur. Depositing organization: Emory University.
Backbone
  Vector backbone: pcdna3
  Vector type: Mammalian Expression
  Tag / fusion protein: IL-2 signal peptide (N terminal on backbone); 6xMyc (N terminal on backbone)
Growth in bacteria
  Bacterial resistance: Ampicillin, 100 μg/mL
  Growth temperature: 37°C
  Growth strain: DH5alpha
  Copy number: High Copy
Gene/Insert
  Gene/Insert name: None
  Tag / fusion protein: IL-2 signal peptide (N terminal on backbone); 6xMyc (N terminal on backbone)
Terms and licenses: Academic/Nonprofit Terms; Industry Terms: Not Available to Industry
How to cite: pcDNA3-IL-2signal-6xMyc was a gift from Oskar Laur (Addgene plasmid # 128033 ; http://n2t.net/addgene:128033 ; RRID:Addgene_128033)
