[The description below was written by a language model from this plasmid's Addgene catalogue record and pLannotate feature annotations shown in this document.]
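Description:
pcDNA3-IL-2signal-6xMyc is an empty mammalian expression backbone derived from pcDNA3, designed so that a cloned open reading frame is produced with an N-terminal human interleukin-2 signal peptide followed by six copies of the Myc epitope. It carries no insert. In the 5,724 nt sequenced record, the expression cassette is driven by the human cytomegalovirus immediate early enhancer and promoter. A T7 promoter lies just downstream, followed by the IL-2 signal sequence and six tandem Myc tag units. A short remnant of a multiple cloning site follows the tags and is where a coding sequence would be placed in frame. After it come an antisense SP6 promoter and the bovine growth hormone polyadenylation signal. The flanking T7 and SP6 promoters are standard pcDNA3 elements that can serve for in vitro transcription or as sequencing primer sites.

The signal peptide directs the nascent fusion protein into the secretory pathway. This arrangement suits secreted proteins, or membrane proteins whose N terminus faces outward, with the repeated Myc epitope then available for antibody detection or immunoprecipitation. The record does not specify particular applications beyond general tagged expression.

For propagation in E. coli the plasmid has a high-copy ColE1/pUC-type origin and a β-lactamase gene conferring ampicillin resistance, plus an f1 origin for single-stranded DNA production. A second mammalian cassette has the SV40 enhancer/early promoter driving the neomycin phosphotransferase gene, ending in an SV40 poly(A) signal, which allows selection of stably transfected cells with G418. The remaining annotations are short partial matches (HIV-1 LTR, ble, lacI, bom, an extra SV40 promoter fragment) together with small lac promoter/operator elements. These appear to be backbone remnants or software matches rather than functional parts.
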