Features (pLannotate 1.2.2; 28 found; start..end, strand, type, name):
     28..80      -  misc_feature   bom (fragment): basis of mobility region from pBR322
    235..614     +  enhancer       CMV enhancer: human cytomegalovirus immediate early enhancer
    615..818     +  promoter       CMV promoter: human cytomegalovirus (CMV) immediate early promoter
    814..847     +  LTR            5' LTR (truncated) (fragment): truncated 5' long terminal repeat (LTR) from HIV-1
    863..881     +  promoter       T7 promoter: promoter for bacteriophage T7 RNA polymerase
    901..956     +  sig_peptide    IL-2 signal sequence (fragment): human interleukin-2 signal sequence
    985..1014    +  CDS            Myc: Myc (human c-Myc proto-oncogene) epitope tag
   1024..1053    +  CDS            Myc: Myc (human c-Myc proto-oncogene) epitope tag
   1063..1092    +  CDS            Myc: Myc (human c-Myc proto-oncogene) epitope tag
   1102..1131    +  CDS            Myc: Myc (human c-Myc proto-oncogene) epitope tag
   1141..1170    +  CDS            Myc: Myc (human c-Myc proto-oncogene) epitope tag
   1204..1233    +  CDS            Myc: Myc (human c-Myc proto-oncogene) epitope tag
   1251..1268    -  misc_feature   MCS (fragment): pBluescript multiple cloning site
   1277..1295    -  promoter       SP6 promoter: promoter for bacteriophage SP6 RNA polymerase
   1321..1545    +  polyA_signal   bGH poly(A) signal: bovine growth hormone polyadenylation signal
   1549..1570    +  promoter       SV40 promoter (fragment): SV40 enhancer and early promoter
   1591..2019    +  rep_origin     f1 ori (sequence partly withheld): f1 bacteriophage origin of replication; arrow indicates direction of (+) strand synthesis
   2033..2362    +  promoter       SV40 promoter: SV40 enhancer and early promoter
   2429..3220    +  CDS            neo: KKA2_KLEPN - Also known as kan, nptII. Experimental evidence at protein level: Swiss-Prot protein existence level 1. Resistance to kanamycin, neomycin, paromomycin, ribostamycin, butirosin and gentamicin B. From Klebsiella pneumoniae.
   3244..3402    +  CDS            ble (fragment): BLE_KLEPN - Experimental evidence at protein level: Swiss-Prot protein existence level 1. Binding protein with a strong affinity to the bleomycin family of antibiotics. Binds to CL990; an antimitotic-antibiotic compound. From Klebsiella pneumoniae.
   3397..3518    +  polyA_signal   SV40 poly(A) signal: SV40 polyadenylation signal
   3591..3607    -  protein_bind   lac operator: The lac repressor binds to the lac operator to inhibit transcription in E. coli. This inhibition can be relieved by adding lactose or isopropyl-β-D-thiogalactopyranoside (IPTG). lac repressor encoded by lacI
   3615..3645    -  promoter       lac promoter: promoter for the E. coli lac operon
   3660..3681    -  protein_bind   CAP binding site: CAP binding activates transcription in the presence of cAMP. E. coli catabolite activator protein
   3694..3786    -  CDS            lacI (fragment): lac repressor; lacI; The lac repressor binds to the lac operator to inhibit transcription in E. coli. This inhibition can be relieved by adding lactose or isopropyl-β-D-thiogalactopyranoside (IPTG).
   3969..4557    -  rep_origin     ori: high-copy-number ColE1/pMB1/pBR322/pUC origin of replication
   4728..5588    -  CDS            AmpR: β-lactamase; bla; confers resistance to ampicillin, carbenicillin, and related antibiotics
   5589..5693    -  promoter       AmpR promoter: bla
>Addgene plasmid #128033 | pcDNA3-IL-2signal-6xMyc | addgene full sequence | sequence record 254838 | Addgene NGS Result
GACGGATCGGGAGATCTCCCGATCCCCTATGGTGCACTCTCAGTACAATCTGCTCTGATGCCGCATAGTT
AAGCCAGTATCTGCTCCCTGCTTGTGTGTTGGAGGTCGCTGAGTAGTGCGCGAGCAAAATTTAAGCTACA
ACAAGGCAAGGCTTGACCGACAATTGCATGAAGAATCTGCTTAGGGTTAGGCGTTTTGCGCTGCTTCGCG
ATGTACGGGCCAGATATACGCGTTGACATTGATTATTGACTAGTTATTAATAGTAATCAATTACGGGGTC
ATTAGTTCATAGCCCATATATGGAGTTCCGCGTTACATAACTTACGGTAAATGGCCCGCCTGGCTGACCG
CCCAACGACCCCCGCCCATTGACGTCAATAATGACGTATGTTCCCATAGTAACGCCAATAGGGACTTTCC
ATTGACGTCAATGGGTGGAGTATTTACGGTAAACTGCCCACTTGGCAGTACATCAAGTGTATCATATGCC
AAGTACGCCCCCTATTGACGTCAATGACGGTAAATGGCCCGCCTGGCATTATGCCCAGTACATGACCTTA
TGGGACTTTCCTACTTGGCAGTACATCTACGTATTAGTCATCGCTATTACCATGGTGATGCGGTTTTGGC
AGTACATCAATGGGCGTGGATAGCGGTTTGACTCACGGGGATTTCCAAGTCTCCACCCCATTGACGTCAA
TGGGAGTTTGTTTTGGCACCAAAATCAACGGGACTTTCCAAAATGTCGTAACAACTCCGCCCCATTGACG
CAAATGGGCGGTAGGCGTGTACGGTGGGAGGTCTATATAAGCAGAGCTCTCTGGCTAACTAGAGAACCCA
CTGCTTACTGGCTTATCGAAATTAATACGACTCACTATAGGGAGACCCAAGCTTGCCACCATGTACAGGA
TGCAACTCCTGTCTTGCATTGCACTAAGTCTTGCACTTGTCACGAACTCTGGATCCCATCGATTTAAAGC
TATGGAGCAAAAGCTCATTTCTGAAGAGGACTTGAATGAAATGGAGCAAAAGCTCATTTCTGAAGAGGAC
TTGAATGAAATGGAGCAAAAGCTCATTTCTGAAGAGGACTTGAATGAAATGGAGCAAAAGCTCATTTCTG
AAGAGGACTTGAATGAAATGGAGCAAAAGCTCATTTCTGAAGAGGACTTGAATGAAATGGAGAGCTTGGG
CGACCTCACCATGGAGCAAAAGCTCATTTCTGAAGAGGACTTGAATTCAAGGCCTCTCGAGATCCACTAG
TTCTAGAGGGCCCTATTCTATAGTGTCACCTAAATGCTAGAGCTCGCTGATCAGCCTCGACTGTGCCTTC
TAGTTGCCAGCCATCTGTTGTTTGCCCCTCCCCCGTGCCTTCCTTGACCCTGGAAGGTGCCACTCCCACT
GTCCTTTCCTAATAAAATGAGGAAATTGCATCGCATTGTCTGAGTAGGTGTCATTCTATTCTGGGGGGTG
GGGTGGGGCAGGACAGCAAGGGGGAGGATTGGGAAGACAATAGCAGGCATGCTGGGGATGCGGTGGGCTC
TATGGCTTCTGAGGCGGAAAGAACCAGCTGGGGCTCTAGGGGGTATCCCC
[124 nt withheld, positions 1591-1714]
C
[91 nt withheld, positions 1716-1806]
A
[49 nt withheld, positions 1808-1856]
CCTTTGACGTTGGAGTCCACGTTCTTT
[37 nt withheld, positions 1884-1920]
ACCCTATCTCGGTCTATTCTTTTGATTTATAAGGGATTTTGCCGATTTCGGCCTATTGGTTAAAAAATGA
GCTGATTTAACAAAAATTTAACGCGAATTAATTCTGTGGAATGTGTGTCAGTTAGGGTGTGGAAAGTCCC
CAGGCTCCCCAGCAGGCAGAAGTATGCAAAGCATGCATCTCAATTAGTCAGCAACCAGGTGTGGAAAGTC
CCCAGGCTCCCCAGCAGGCAGAAGTATGCAAAGCATGCATCTCAATTAGTCAGCAACCATAGTCCCGCCC
CTAACTCCGCCCATCCCGCCCCTAACTCCGCCCAGTTCCGCCCATTCTCCGCCCCATGGCTGACTAATTT
TTTTTATTTATGCAGAGGCCGAGGCCGCCTCTGCCTCTGAGCTATTCCAGAAGTAGTGAGGAGGCTTTTT
TGGAGGCCTAGGCTTTTGCAAAAAGCTCCCGGGAGCTTGTATATCCATTTTCGGATCTGATCAAGAGACA
GGATGAGGATCGTTTCGCATGATTGAACAAGATGGATTGCACGCAGGTTCTCCGGCCGCTTGGGTGGAGA
GGCTATTCGGCTATGACTGGGCACAACAGACAATCGGCTGCTCTGATGCCGCCGTGTTCCGGCTGTCAGC
GCAGGGGCGCCCGGTTCTTTTTGTCAAGACCGACCTGTCCGGTGCCCTGAATGAACTGCAGGACGAGGCA
GCGCGGCTATCGTGGCTGGCCACGACGGGCGTTCCTTGCGCAGCTGTGCTCGACGTTGTCACTGAAGCGG
GAAGGGACTGGCTGCTATTGGGCGAAGTGCCGGGGCAGGATCTCCTGTCATCTCACCTTGCTCCTGCCGA
GAAAGTATCCATCATGGCTGATGCAATGCGGCGGCTGCATACGCTTGATCCGGCTACCTGCCCATTCGAC
CACCAAGCGAAACATCGCATCGAGCGAGCACGTACTCGGATGGAAGCCGGTCTTGTCGATCAGGATGATC
TGGACGAAGAGCATCAGGGGCTCGCGCCAGCCGAACTGTTCGCCAGGCTCAAGGCGCGCATGCCCGACGG
CGAGGATCTCGTCGTGACCCATGGCGATGCCTGCTTGCCGAATATCATGGTGGAAAATGGCCGCTTTTCT
GGATTCATCGACTGTGGCCGGCTGGGTGTGGCGGACCGCTATCAGGACATAGCGTTGGCTACCCGTGATA
TTGCTGAAGAGCTTGGCGGCGAATGGGCTGACCGCTTCCTCGTGCTTTACGGTATCGCCGCTCCCGATTC
GCAGCGCATCGCCTTCTATCGCCTTCTTGACGAGTTCTTCTGAGCGGGACTCTGGGGTTCGAAATGACCG
ACCAAGCGACGCCCAACCTGCCATCACGAGATTTCGATTCCACCGCCGCCTTCTATGAAAGGTTGGGCTT
CGGAATCGTTTTCCGGGACGCCGGCTGGATGATCCTCCAGCGCGGGGATCTCATGCTGGAGTTCTTCGCC
CACCCCAACTTGTTTATTGCAGCTTATAATGGTTACAAATAAAGCAATAGCATCACAAATTTCACAAATA
AAGCATTTTTTTCACTGCATTCTAGTTGTGGTTTGTCCAAACTCATCAATGTATCTTATCATGTCTGTAT
ACCGTCGACCTCTAGCTAGAGCTTGGCGTAATCATGGTCATAGCTGTTTCCTGTGTGAAATTGTTATCCG
CTCACAATTCCACACAACATACGAGCCGGAAGCATAAAGTGTAAAGCCTGGGGTGCCTAATGAGTGAGCT
AACTCACATTAATTGCGTTGCGCTCACTGCCCGCTTTCCAGTCGGGAAACCTGTCGTGCCAGCTGCATTA
ATGAATCGGCCAACGCGCGGGGAGAGGCGGTTTGCGTATTGGGCGCTCTTCCGCTTCCTCGCTCACTGAC
TCGCTGCGCTCGGTCGTTCGGCTGCGGCGAGCGGTATCAGCTCACTCAAAGGCGGTAATACGGTTATCCA
CAGAATCAGGGGATAACGCAGGAAAGAACATGTGAGCAAAAGGCCAGCAAAAGGCCAGGAACCGTAAAAA
GGCCGCGTTGCTGGCGTTTTTCCATAGGCTCCGCCCCCCTGACGAGCATCACAAAAATCGACGCTCAAGT
CAGAGGTGGCGAAACCCGACAGGACTATAAAGATACCAGGCGTTTCCCCCTGGAAGCTCCCTCGTGCGCT
CTCCTGTTCCGACCCTGCCGCTTACCGGATACCTGTCCGCCTTTCTCCCTTCGGGAAGCGTGGCGCTTTC
TCATAGCTCACGCTGTAGGTATCTCAGTTCGGTGTAGGTCGTTCGCTCCAAGCTGGGCTGTGTGCACGAA
CCCCCCGTTCAGCCCGACCGCTGCGCCTTATCCGGTAACTATCGTCTTGAGTCCAACCCGGTAAGACACG
ACTTATCGCCACTGGCAGCAGCCACTGGTAACAGGATTAGCAGAGCGAGGTATGTAGGCGGTGCTACAGA
GTTCTTGAAGTGGTGGCCTAACTACGGCTACACTAGAAGAACAGTATTTGGTATCTGCGCTCTGCTGAAG
CCAGTTACCTTCGGAAAAAGAGTTGGTAGCTCTTGATCCGGCAAACAAACCACCGCTGGTAGCGGTGGTT
TTTTTGTTTGCAAGCAGCAGATTACGCGCAGAAAAAAAGGATCTCAAGAAGATCCTTTGATCTTTTCTAC
GGGGTCTGACGCTCAGTGGAACGAAAACTCACGTTAAGGGATTTTGGTCATGAGATTATCAAAAAGGATC
TTCACCTAGATCCTTTTAAATTAAAAATGAAGTTTTAAATCAATCTAAAGTATATATGAGTAAACTTGGT
CTGACAGTTACCAATGCTTAATCAGTGAGGCACCTATCTCAGCGATCTGTCTATTTCGTTCATCCATAGT
TGCCTGACTCCCCGTCGTGTAGATAACTACGATACGGGAGGGCTTACCATCTGGCCCCAGTGCTGCAATG
ATACCGCGAGACCCACGCTCACCGGCTCCAGATTTATCAGCAATAAACCAGCCAGCCGGAAGGGCCGAGC
GCAGAAGTGGTCCTGCAACTTTATCCGCCTCCATCCAGTCTATTAATTGTTGCCGGGAAGCTAGAGTAAG
TAGTTCGCCAGTTAATAGTTTGCGCAACGTTGTTGCCATTGCTACAGGCATCGTGGTGTCACGCTCGTCG
TTTGGTATGGCTTCATTCAGCTCCGGTTCCCAACGATCAAGGCGAGTTACATGATCCCCCATGTTGTGCA
AAAAAGCGGTTAGCTCCTTCGGTCCTCCGATCGTTGTCAGAAGTAAGTTGGCCGCAGTGTTATCACTCAT
GGTTATGGCAGCACTGCATAATTCTCTTACTGTCATGCCATCCGTAAGATGCTTTTCTGTGACTGGTGAG
TACTCAACCAAGTCATTCTGAGAATAGTGTATGCGGCGACCGAGTTGCTCTTGCCCGGCGTCAATACGGG
ATAATACCGCGCCACATAGCAGAACTTTAAAAGTGCTCATCATTGGAAAACGTTCTTCGGGGCGAAAACT
CTCAAGGATCTTACCGCTGTTGAGATCCAGTTCGATGTAACCCACTCGTGCACCCAACTGATCTTCAGCA
TCTTTTACTTTCACCAGCGTTTCTGGGTGAGCAAAAACAGGAAGGCAAAATGCCGCAAAAAAGGGAATAA
GGGCGACACGGAAATGTTGAATACTCATACTCTTCCTTTTTCAATATTATTGAAGCATTTATCAGGGTTA
TTGTCTCATGAGCGGATACATATTTGAATGTATTTAGAAAAATAAACAAATAGGGGTTCCGCGCACATTT
CCCCGAAAAGTGCCACCTGACGTC
